Addgene plasmid #12402: pSXneo 135(T2AG3)
Depositing lab: Titia de Lange. Depositing organization: Rockefeller University. Publication: Stringent sequence requirements for the formation of human telomeres. Hanish JP, Yanowitz JL, de Lange T. Proc Natl Acad Sci U S A. 1994 Sep 13. 91(19):8861-5. 10.1073/pnas.91.19.8861 PubMed 8090736.
Backbone
  Vector backbone: pSP73
  Backbone size w/o insert (bp): 2400
  Vector type: Mammalian Expression
  Selectable markers: Neomycin (select with G418)
Growth in bacteria
  Bacterial resistance: Ampicillin, 100 μg/mL
  Growth temperature: 37°C
  Growth strain: Stbl3
  Copy number: High Copy
Gene/Insert
  Gene/Insert name: 135(T2AG3) (alt names: 800bp TTAGGG repeats; 138)
  Insert size (bp): 800
  Cloning method: Restriction Enzyme; 5′ cloning site Bgl II (not destroyed); 3′ cloning site Sal I (destroyed during cloning)
  Sequencing primers: 5′ Sp6; 3′ T7
Terms and licenses: Academic/Nonprofit Terms; Industry Terms: Not Available to Industry
How to cite: pSXneo 135(T2AG3) was a gift from Titia de Lange (Addgene plasmid # 12402 ; http://n2t.net/addgene:12402 ; RRID:Addgene_12402)
