[The description below was written by a language model from this plasmid's Addgene catalogue record and pLannotate feature annotations shown in this document.]
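Description:
pSXneo 135(T2AG3) is a small mammalian transfection plasmid built on the pSP73 cloning backbone and designed to carry a block of human-type telomeric repeats alongside a drug-selection marker. In bacteria it replicates from a high-copy ColE1/pUC-type origin and is selected with ampicillin through the β-lactamase gene and its native promoter. The recorded growth strain is a recombination-deficient host, which fits the tendency of long tandem repeats to rearrange. The SP6 and T7 phage promoters inherited from pSP73 flank the cloning region and serve as sequencing primer sites. The short lacI, rop and bom matches in the annotation are only backbone fragments rather than functional elements.

The mammalian selection cassette consists of a fragment of the HSV thymidine kinase promoter driving the Tn5 aminoglycoside phosphotransferase (NeoR/KanR), followed by the HSV TK polyadenylation signal, so that stably transfected cells can be selected with G418. The catalogued insert is about 800 bp of TTAGGG repeats, nominally 135 copies, cloned between a retained BglII site and a destroyed SalI site. The feature table does not annotate any repeat array. The sequenced record of 3,801 nt does leave unannotated stretches, but the table cannot confirm the length or position of the repeats, and arrays of this kind are often incompletely resolved by sequencing. No promoter is associated with the repeats, which act as a cis DNA element rather than an expressed gene. Judging from the associated publication title, on sequence requirements for human telomere formation, the construct was used to test whether introduced telomeric repeats can seed new telomeres in human cells, with G418 resistance marking the cells that took up the DNA.
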