Features (pLannotate 1.2.2; 13 found; start..end, strand, type, name):
    159..196     +  misc_feature   MCS (fragment): pUC18/19 multiple cloning site
    339..467     +  promoter       HSV TK promoter (fragment): herpes simplex virus thymidine kinase promoter
    472..1275    +  CDS            NeoR/KanR: aminoglycoside phosphotransferase from Tn5; aph(3')-II (or nptII); confers resistance to neomycin, kanamycin, and G418 (Geneticin®)
   1282..1330    +  polyA_signal   HSV TK poly(A) signal: herpes simplex virus thymidine kinase polyadenylation signal (Cole and Stacy, 1985)
   1349..1371    -  misc_feature   MCS (fragment): pUC18/19 multiple cloning site
   1382..1400    -  promoter       T7 promoter: promoter for bacteriophage T7 RNA polymerase
   1422..1475    -  CDS            lacI (fragment): lac repressor; lacI; The lac repressor binds to the lac operator to inhibit transcription in E. coli. This inhibition can be relieved by adding lactose or isopropyl-β-D-thiogalactopyranoside (IPTG).
   1658..2246    -  rep_origin     ori: high-copy-number ColE1/pMB1/pBR322/pUC origin of replication
   2417..3277    -  CDS            AmpR: β-lactamase; bla; confers resistance to ampicillin, carbenicillin, and related antibiotics
   3278..3382    -  promoter       AmpR promoter: bla
   3477..3512    +  CDS            rop (fragment): Rop protein, which maintains plasmids at low copy number; rop
   3614..3665    +  misc_feature   bom (fragment): basis of mobility region from pBR322
   3728..3746    +  promoter       SP6 promoter: promoter for bacteriophage SP6 RNA polymerase
>Addgene plasmid #12402 | pSXneo 135(T2AG3) | addgene full sequence | sequence record 247523 | Addgene NGS Result
ACCCTAACCCTAACCCTAACCCTAACCCTAACCCTAACCCTAACCCTAACCCTAACCCTAACCCTAACCC
CAACCCTAACCCTAACCCTAACGCTAACCCTAACCCCAACCCTAACCCCAACCCCAACCCCAACCCCAAC
CCCAACCGGAATTCCGCGGAATTCGAGCTCGGTACCCGGGGATCCTCTAGAGTCGAGCAGTGTGGTTTTC
AAGAGGAAGCAAAAAGCCTCTCCACCCAGGCCTGGAATGTTTCCACCCAATGTCGAGCAGTGTGGTTTTG
CAAGAGGAAGCAAAAAGCCTCTCCACCCAGGCCTGGAATGTTTCCACCCAATGTCGAGCAAACCCCGCCC
AGCGTCTTGTCATTGGCGAATTCGAACACGCAGATGCAGTCGGGGCGGCGCGGTCCCAGGTCCACTTCGC
ATATTAAGGTGACGCGTGTGGCCTCGAACACCGAGCGACCCTGCAGCCAATATGGGATCGGCCATTGAAC
AAGATGGATTGCACGCAGGTTCTCCGGCCGCTTGGGTGGAGAGGCTATTCGGCTATGACTGGGCACAACA
GACAATCGGCTGCTCTGATGCCGCCGTGTTCCGGCTGTCAGCGCAGGGGCGCCCGGTTCTTTTTGTCAAG
ACCGACCTGTCCGGTGCCCTGAATGAACTGCAGGACGAGGCAGCGCGGCTATCGTGGCTGGCCACGACGG
GCGTTCCTTGCGCAGCTGTGCTCGACGTTGTCACTGAAGCGGGAAGGGACTGGCTGCTATTGGGCGAAGT
GCCGGGGCAGGATCTCCTGTCATCTCACCTTGCTCCTGCCGAGAAAGTATCCATCATGGCTGATGCAATG
CGGCGGCTGCATACGCTTGATCCGGCTACCTGCCCATTCGACCACCAAGCGAAACATCGCATCGAGCGAG
CACGTACTCGGATGGAAGCCGGTCTTGTCGATCAGGATGATCTGGACGAAGAGCATCAGGGGCTCGCGCC
AGCCGAACTGTTCGCCAGGCTCAAGGCGCGCATGCCCGACGGCGATGATCTCGTCGTGACCCATGGCGAT
GCCTGCTTGCCGAATATCATGGTGGAAAATGGCCGCTTTTCTGGATTCATCGACTGTGGCCGGCTGGGTG
TGGCGGACCGCTATCAGGACATAGCGTTGGCTACCCGTGATATTGCTGAAGAGCTTGGCGGCGAATGGGC
TGACCGCTTCCTCGTGCTTTACGGTATCGCCGCTCCCGATTCGCAGCGCATCGCCTTCTATCGCCTTCTT
GACGAGTTCTTCTGAGGGGATCGGCAATAAAAAGACAGAATAAAACGCACGGGTGTTGGGTCGTTTGTTC
GGATCCGTCGAGCAGCTGAAGCTTGCATGCCTGCAGGTCGAGGCCGGTCTCCCTATAGTGAGTCGTATTA
ATTTCGATAAGCCAGGTTAACCTGCATTAATGAATCGGCCAACGCGCGGGGAGAGGCGGTTTGCGTATTG
GGCGCTCTTCCGCTTCCTCGCTCACTGACTCGCTGCGCTCGGTCGTTCGGCTGCGGCGAGCGGTATCAGC
TCACTCAAAGGCGGTAATACGGTTATCCACAGAATCAGGGGATAACGCAGGAAAGAACATGTGAGCAAAA
GGCCAGCAAAAGGCCAGGAACCGTAAAAAGGCCGCGTTGCTGGCGTTTTTCCATAGGCTCCGCCCCCCTG
ACGAGCATCACAAAAATCGACGCTCAAGTCAGAGGTGGCGAAACCCGACAGGACTATAAAGATACCAGGC
GTTTCCCCCTGGAAGCTCCCTCGTGCGCTCTCCTGTTCCGACCCTGCCGCTTACCGGATACCTGTCCGCC
TTTCTCCCTTCGGGAAGCGTGGCGCTTTCTCATAGCTCACGCTGTAGGTATCTCAGTTCGGTGTAGGTCG
TTCGCTCCAAGCTGGGCTGTGTGCACGAACCCCCCGTTCAGCCCGACCGCTGCGCCTTATCCGGTAACTA
TCGTCTTGAGTCCAACCCGGTAAGACACGACTTATCGCCACTGGCAGCAGCCACTGGTAACAGGATTAGC
AGAGCGAGGTATGTAGGCGGTGCTACAGAGTTCTTGAAGTGGTGGCCTAACTACGGCTACACTAGAAGAA
CAGTATTTGGTATCTGCGCTCTGCTGAAGCCAGTTACCTTCGGAAAAAGAGTTGGTAGCTCTTGATCCGG
CAAACAAACCACCGCTGGTAGCGGTGGTTTTTTTGTTTGCAAGCAGCAGATTACGCGCAGAAAAAAAGGA
TCTCAAGAAGATCCTTTGATCTTTTCTACGGGGTCTGACGCTCAGTGGAACGAAAACTCACGTTAAGGGA
TTTTGGTCATGAGATTATCAAAAAGGATCTTCACCTAGATCCTTTTAAATTAAAAATGAAGTTTTAAATC
AATCTAAAGTATATATGAGTAAACTTGGTCTGACAGTTACCAATGCTTAATCAGTGAGGCACCTATCTCA
GCGATCTGTCTATTTCGTTCATCCATAGTTGCCTGACTCCCCGTCGTGTAGATAACTACGATACGGGAGG
GCTTACCATCTGGCCCCAGTGCTGCAATGATACCGCGAGACCCACGCTCACCGGCTCCAGATTTATCAGC
AATAAACCAGCCAGCCGGAAGGGCCGAGCGCAGAAGTGGTCCTGCAACTTTATCCGCCTCCATCCAGTCT
ATTAATTGTTGCCGGGAAGCTAGAGTAAGTAGTTCGCCAGTTAATAGTTTGCGCAACGTTGTTGCCATTG
CTACAGGCATCGTGGTGTCACGCTCGTCGTTTGGTATGGCTTCATTCAGCTCCGGTTCCCAACGATCAAG
GCGAGTTACATGATCCCCCATGTTGTGCAAAAAAGCGGTTAGCTCCTTCGGTCCTCCGATCGTTGTCAGA
AGTAAGTTGGCCGCAGTGTTATCACTCATGGTTATGGCAGCACTGCATAATTCTCTTACTGTCATGCCAT
CCGTAAGATGCTTTTCTGTGACTGGTGAGTACTCAACCAAGTCATTCTGAGAATAGTGTATGCGGCGACC
GAGTTGCTCTTGCCCGGCGTCAATACGGGATAATACCGCGCCACATAGCAGAACTTTAAAAGTGCTCATC
ATTGGAAAACGTTCTTCGGGGCGAAAACTCTCAAGGATCTTACCGCTGTTGAGATCCAGTTCGATGTAAC
CCACTCGTGCACCCAACTGATCTTCAGCATCTTTTACTTTCACCAGCGTTTCTGGGTGAGCAAAAACAGG
AAGGCAAAATGCCGCAAAAAAGGGAATAAGGGCGACACGGAAATGTTGAATACTCATACTCTTCCTTTTT
CAATATTATTGAAGCATTTATCAGGGTTATTGTCTCATGAGCGGATACATATTTGAATGTATTTAGAAAA
ATAAACAAATAGGGGTTCCGCGCACATTTCCCCGAAAAGTGCCACCTGACGTCTAAGAAACCATTATTAT
CATGACATTAACCTATAAAAATAGGCGTATCACGAGGCCCTTTCGTCTCGCGCGTTTCGGTGATGACGGT
GAAAACCTCTGACACATGCAGCTCCCGGAGACGGTCACAGCTTGTCTGTAAGCGGATGCCGGGAGCAGAC
AAGCCCGTCAGGGCGCGTCAGCGGGTGTTGGCGGGTGTCGGGGCTGGCTTAACTATGCGGCATCAGAGCA
GATTGTACTGAGAGTGCACCATATGGACATATTGTCGTTAGAACGCGGCTACAATTAATACATAACCTTA
TGTATCATACACATACGATTTAGGTGACACTATAGAACCAGATCTATCGATGCGGCCGCAATTCCGAACC
CTAACCCTAACCCTAACCCTA
