>Addgene plasmid #12402 | pSXneo 135(T2AG3) | addgene partial sequence | sequence record 18908 | SP6 5'-ATTTAGGTGACACTATAG-3'
CCTAACCCTAACCCTAACCCTAACCCTAACCCTAACCCTAACCCTAACCCTAACCCTAACCCTAACCCTA
ACCCTAACCCTAACCCTAACCCTAACCCTAACCCTAACCCTAACCCTAACCCTAACCCTAACCCTAACCC
TAACCCTAACCCCAACCCCAACCCCAACCCCAACCCTAACCCTAACCCTAACCCCAACCCCAACCCCAAC
CCCAACCCCAACCCCAACCCTAACCCCAACCCCAACCCCAACCCCAACCCCAACCCCAACCCTAACCCTA
ACCCCAACCCCAACCCCAACCCCAACCCGAACCCTAACCCTAACCCCAACCCCAACCCTAACCCGAACCC
TAAGCCTAACCCTAACCCTAACCCTAACCCCGACCCTAACCCTAACCCTAACCCTAACCCCAACCCCAAC
CCCAACCCCA
